>Addgene plasmid #83160 | Hs.KRAS4b M72C | depositor full sequence | sequence record 158123 | Full Sequence
TTAACGCTAGCATGGATGTTTTCCCAGTCACGACGTTGTAAAACGACGGCCAGTCTTAAAATTCGAGCTC
GGTCCGAGGATCCGAAATAATGATTTTATTTTGACTGATAGTGACCTGTTCGTTGCAACAAATTGATAAG
CAATGCTTTTTTATAATGCCAACTTTGTACAAAAAAGTTGGCACCATGACTGAATATAAACTTGTGGTAG
TTGGAGCTGGTGGCGTAGGCAAGAGTGCCTTGACGATACAGCTAATTCAGAATCATTTTGTGGACGAATA
TGATCCAACAATAGAGGATTCCTACAGGAAGCAAGTAGTAATTGATGGAGAAACCTGTCTCTTGGATATT
CTCGACACAGCAGGTCAAGAGGAGTACAGTGCAATGAGGGACCAGTACTGCAGGACTGGGGAGGGCTTTC
TTTGTGTATTTGCCATAAATAATACTAAATCATTTGAAGATATTCACCATTATAGAGAACAAATTAAAAG
AGTTAAGGACTCTGAAGATGTACCTATGGTCCTAGTAGGAAATAAATGTGATTTGCCTTCTAGAACAGTA
GACACAAAACAGGCTCAGGACTTAGCAAGAAGTTATGGAATTCCTTTTATTGAAACATCAGCAAAGACAA
GACAGGGTGTTGATGATGCCTTCTATACATTAGTTCGAGAAATTCGAAAACATAAAGAAAAGATGAGCAA
AGATGGTAAAAAGAAGAAAAAGAAGTCAAAGACAAAGTGTGTAATTATGTAATCAACTTTCTTGTACAAA
GTTGGCATTATAGGAAAGCATTGCTTATCAATTTGTTGCAACGAACAGGTCACTATCAGTCAAAATAAAA
TCATTATTTGCATGCAAGCTTAGATCCTCTAGACCAGCCAGGACAGAAATGCCTCGACTTCGCTGCTACC
CAAGGTTGCCGGGTGACGCACACCGTGGAAACGGATGAAGGCACGAACCCAGTGGACATAAGCCTGTTCG
GTTCGTAAGCTGTAATGCAAGTAGCGTATGCGCTCACGCAACTGGTCCAGAACCTTGACCGAACGCAGCG
GTGGTAACGGCGCAGTGGCGGTTTTCATGGCTTGTTATGACTGTTTTTTTGGGGTACAGTCTATGCCTCG
GGCATCCAAGCAGCAAGCGCGTTACGCCGTGGGTCGATGTTTGATGTTATGGAGCAGCAACGATGTTACG
CAGCAGGGCAGTCGCCCTAAAACAAAGTTAAACATTATGAGGGAAGCGGTGATCGCCGAAGTATCGACTC
AACTATCAGAGGTAGTTGGCGTCATCGAGCGCCATCTCGAACCGACGTTGCTGGCCGTACATTTGTACGG
CTCCGCAGTGGATGGCGGCCTGAAGCCACACAGTGATATTGATTTGCTGGTTACGGTGACCGTAAGGCTT
GATGAAACAACGCGGCGAGCTTTGATCAACGACCTTTTGGAAACTTCGGCTTCCCCTGGAGAGAGCGAGA
TTCTCCGCGCTGTAGAAGTCACCATTGTTGTGCACGACGACATCATTCCGTGGCGTTATCCAGCTAAGCG
CGAACTGCAATTTGGAGAATGGCAGCGCAATGACATTCTTGCAGGTATCTTCGAGCCAGCCACGATCGAC
ATTGATCTGGCTATCTTGCTGACAAAAGCAAGAGAACATAGCGTTGCCTTGGTAGGTCCAGCGGCGGAGG
AACTCTTTGATCCGGTTCCTGAACAGGATCTATTTGAGGCGCTAAATGAAACCTTAACGCTATGGAACTC
GCCGCCCGACTGGGCTGGCGATGAGCGAAATGTAGTGCTTACGTTGTCCCGCATTTGGTACAGCGCAGTA
ACCGGCAAAATCGCGCCGAAGGATGTCGCTGCCGACTGGGCAATGGAGCGCCTGCCGGCCCAGTATCAGC
CCGTCATACTTGAAGCTAGACAGGCTTATCTTGGACAAGAAGAAGATCGCTTGGCCTCGCGCGCAGATCA
GTTGGAAGAATTTGTCCACTACGTGAAAGGCGAGATCACCAAGGTAGTCGGCAAATAACCCTCGAGCCAC
CCATGACCAAAATCCCTTAACGTGAGTTACGCGTCGTTCCACTGAGCGTCAGACCCCGTAGAAAAGATCA
AAGGATCTTCTTGAGATCCTTTTTTTCTGCGCGTAATCTGCTGCTTGCAAACAAAAAAACCACCGCTACC
AGCGGTGGTTTGTTTGCCGGATCAAGAGCTACCAACTCTTTTTCCGAAGGTAACTGGCTTCAGCAGAGCG
CAGATACCAAATACTGTCCTTCTAGTGTAGCCGTAGTTAGGCCACCACTTCAAGAACTCTGTAGCACCGC
CTACATACCTCGCTCTGCTAATCCTGTTACCAGTGGCTGCTGCCAGTGGCGATAAGTCGTGTCTTACCGG
GTTGGACTCAAGACGATAGTTACCGGATAAGGCGCAGCGGTCGGGCTGAACGGGGGGTTCGTGCACACAG
CCCAGCTTGGAGCGAACGACCTACACCGAACTGAGATACCTACAGCGTGAGCATTGAGAAAGCGCCACGC
TTCCCGAAGGGAGAAAGGCGGACAGGTATCCGGTAAGCGGCAGGGTCGGAACAGGAGAGCGCACGAGGGA
GCTTCCAGGGGGAAACGCCTGGTATCTTTATAGTCCTGTCGGGTTTCGCCACCTCTGACTTGAGCGTCGA
TTTTTGTGATGCTCGTCAGGGGGGCGGAGCCTATGGAAAAACGCCAGCAACGCGGCCTTTTTACGGTTCC
TGGCCTTTTGCTGGCCTTTTGCTCACATGTTCTTTCCTGCGTTATCCCCTGATTCTGTGGATAACCGTAT
TACCGCCTTTGAGTGAGCTGATACCGCTCGCCGCAGCCGAACGACCGAGCGCAGCGAGTCAGTGAGCGAG
GAAGCGGAAGAGCGCCCAATACGCAAACCGCCTCTCCCCGCGCGTTGGCCGATTCATTAATGCAGCTGGC
ACGACAGGTTTCCCGACTGGAAAGCGGGCAGTGAGCGCAACGCAATTAATACGCGTACCGCTAGCCAGGA
AGAGTTTGTAGAAACGCAAAAAGGCCATCCGTCAGGATGGCCTTCTGCTTAGTTTGATGCCTGGCAGTTT
ATGGCGGGCGTCCTGCCCGCCACCCTCCGGGCCGTTGCTTCACAACGTTCAAATCCGCTCCCGGCGGATT
TGTCCTACTCAGGAGAGCGTTCACCGACAAACAACAGATAAAACGAAAGGCCCAGTCTTCCGACTGAGCC
TTTCGTTTTATTTGATGCCTGGCAGTTCCCTACTCTCGCG
Features (pLannotate 1.2.2; 11 found; start..end, strand, type, name):
     18..54      -  CDS            lacZα (fragment): LacZα fragment of β-galactosidase; lacZ fragment
     85..180     +  protein_bind   attL3: mutant version of attL; recombination site for the Gateway® LR reaction LR Clonase™
    186..752     +  CDS            K-Ras: human small GTPase proto-oncoprotein
    757..850     -  protein_bind   attL2 (fragment): mutant version of attL; recombination site for the Gateway® LR reaction LR Clonase™
    965..988     +  promoter       Pc promoter (fragment): intI1 (promoter lies within the coding sequence); class 1 integron promoter
   1164..1220    +  CDS            GmR (fragment): gentamycin acetyltransferase; aacC1; confers resistance to gentamycin
   1227..2018    +  CDS            SmR: aminoglycoside adenylyltransferase (Murphy, 1985); aadA; confers resistance to spectinomycin and streptomycin
   2111..2699    +  rep_origin     ori: high-copy-number ColE1/pMB1/pBR322/pUC origin of replication
   2882..2974    +  CDS            lacI (fragment): lac repressor; lacI; The lac repressor binds to the lac operator to inhibit transcription in E. coli. This inhibition can be relieved by adding lactose or isopropyl-β-D-thiogalactopyranoside (IPTG).
   3029..3056    -  terminator     rrnB T2 terminator: transcription terminator T2 from the E. coli rrnB gene
   3188..3231    +  terminator     rrnB T1 terminator: Escherichia coli rrnB; transcription terminator T1 from the E. coli rrnB gene
