[The description below was written by a language model from this plasmid's Addgene catalogue record and pLannotate feature annotations shown in this document.]
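Description:
Hs.KRAS4b M72C is a Gateway entry clone built on the pDonor-255 backbone, carrying the human KRAS4B open reading frame (567 bp, based on the NM_004985.4 reference transcript) with a methionine-to-cysteine substitution at residue 72. The full plasmid is about 3.3 kb and is maintained in E. coli at high copy through a ColE1/pUC-type origin. Selection is with spectinomycin, conferred by the aadA (SmR) aminoglycoside adenylyltransferase gene. The annotation places short fragments of a class 1 integron Pc promoter and of a gentamicin acetyltransferase gene just upstream of this marker, presumably remnants of the cassette it came from. Small fragments of lacZα and lacI are also detected as backbone remnants, and rrnB T1 and T2 terminators lie upstream of the cloning region, where such elements typically insulate an insert from read-through transcription.

The K-Ras coding sequence sits between two attL recombination sites, which the automated annotation labels as attL3 on the 5′ side and a partial attL2 on the 3′ side. These sites allow the ORF to be transferred into attR-containing destination vectors by an LR Clonase reaction. As an entry clone, the plasmid has no annotated promoter positioned to express the insert; expression elements and any tags come from the destination vector. Because the ORF retains its stop codon, it is suited to producing native, untagged KRAS4b or N-terminal fusions, but not C-terminal fusions. The record does not state why the M72C mutation was introduced, beyond providing this defined point mutant of the small GTPase proto-oncoprotein for subcloning into expression constructs.
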