Addgene plasmid #83160: Hs.KRAS4b M72C
Purpose: Gateway ORF Entry clone of human KRAS4B [NM_004985.4 ] with stop codon (for native or N-terminal fusions), M72C mutation
Depositing lab: Dominic Esposito. Depositing organization: National Cancer Institute (NCI).
Backbone
  Vector backbone: pDonor-255
  Backbone size w/o insert (bp): 2693
  Vector type: Gateway Entry Clone
Growth in bacteria
  Bacterial resistance: Spectinomycin, 50 μg/mL
  Growth temperature: 37°C
  Growth strain: DH10B
  Copy number: High Copy
Gene/Insert
  Gene/Insert name: KRAS
  Species: H. sapiens (human)
  Insert size (bp): 567
  Mutation: M72C
  GenBank ID: NM_004985.4
  Entrez Gene: KRAS (a.k.a. 'C-K-RAS, C-K-RAS, CFC2, K-RAS2A, K-RAS2B, K-RAS4A, K-RAS4B, K-Ras, K-Ras 2, KI-RAS, KRAS1, KRAS2, NS, NS3, OES, RALD, RASK2, c-Ki-ras, c-Ki-ras2)
  Cloning method: Gateway Cloning
  Sequencing primers: 5′ M13F 23-mer (5'-CCCAGTCACGACGTTGTAAAACG); 3′ attLR 23-mer (5'-TAACATCAGAGATTTTGAGACAC)
Terms and licenses: Academic/Nonprofit Terms; Industry Terms: Not Available to Industry
How to cite: Hs.KRAS4b M72C was a gift from Dominic Esposito (Addgene plasmid # 83160 ; http://n2t.net/addgene:83160 ; RRID:Addgene_83160)
