>Addgene plasmid #83160 | Hs.KRAS4b M72C | addgene partial sequence | sequence record 160131 | M13pUC-Fwd 5'-CCCAGTCACGACGTTGTAAAACG-3'
CGAGGATCCGAAATAATGATTTTATTTTGACTGATAGTGACCTGTTCGTTGCAACAAATTGATAAGCAAT
GCTTTTTTATAATGCCAACTTTGTACAAAAAAGTTGGCACCATGACTGAATATAAACTTGTGGTAGTTGG
AGCTGGTGGCGTAGGCAAGAGTGCCTTGACGATACAGCTAATTCAGAATCATTTTGTGGACGAATATGAT
CCAACAATAGAGGATTCCTACAGGAAGCAAGTAGTAATTGATGGAGAAACCTGTCTCTTGGATATTCTCG
ACACAGCAGGTCAAGAGGAGTACAGTGCAATGAGGGACCAGTACTGCAGGACTGGGGAGGGCTTTCTTTG
TGTATTTGCCATAAATAATACTAAATCATTTGAAGATATTCACCATTATAGAGAACAAATTAAAAGAGTT
AAGGACTCTGAAGATGTACCTATGGTCCTAGTAGGAAATAAATGTGATTTGCCTTCTAGAACAGTAGACA
CAAAACAGGCTCAGGACTTAGCAAGAAGTTATGGAATTCCTTTTATTGAAACATCAGCAAAGACAAGACA
GGGTGTTGATGATGCCTTCTATACATTAGTTCGAGAAATTCGAAAACATAAAGAAAAGATGAGCAAAGAT
GGTAAAAAGAAGAAAAAGAAGTCAAAGACAAAGTGTGTAATTATGTAATCAACTTTCTTGTACAAAGTTG
GCATTATAGGAAAGCATTGCTTATCAATTTGTTGCAACGAACAGGTCACTATCAGTCAAAATAAAATCAT
TATTTGCATGCAAGCTTAGATCCTCTAGACCAGCC
